Addgene plasmid #158334: pLKO_S.C.HA_NGFR
Purpose: Protein Barcode (Pro-Code) for vector/cell tracking. Contains U6 trRNA cassette for sgRNA cloning. Enables phenotypic CRISPR screens at a single cell resolution (using cytometry).
Depositing lab: Brian Brown. Depositing organization: Icahn School of Medicine at Mount Sinai. Publication: Protein Barcodes Enable High-Dimensional Single-Cell CRISPR Screens. Wroblewska A, Dhainaut M, Ben-Zvi B, Rose SA, Park ES, Amir ED, Bektesevic A, Baccarini A, Merad M, Rahman AH, Brown BD. Cell. 2018 Nov 1;175(4):1141-1155.e16. doi: 10.1016/j.cell.2018.09.022. Epub 2018 Oct 18. PubMed 30343902.
Backbone
  Vector backbone: pLKO
  Backbone size w/o insert (bp): 9000
  Vector type: Lentiviral, CRISPR
Growth in bacteria
  Bacterial resistance: Ampicillin, 100 μg/mL
  Growth temperature: 37°C
  Growth strain: NEB Stable
  Copy number: High Copy
Gene/Insert
  Gene/Insert name: Pro-Code Tagged human dNGFR
  Species: H. sapiens (human)
  Insert size (bp): 1000
  Mutation: Truncation of the signaling domain
  Entrez Gene: NGFR (a.k.a. CD271, Gp80-LNGFR, TNFRSF16, p75(NTR), p75NTR)
  Promoter: EF1a
  Tag / fusion protein: S.C.HA (N terminal on insert)
  Cloning method: Restriction Enzyme; 5′ cloning site Unknown (unknown if destroyed)
  Sequencing primers: 5′ cctttttgagtttggatcttggttcat
Terms and licenses: Academic/Nonprofit Terms; Industry Terms: Not Available to Industry
How to cite: pLKO_S.C.HA_NGFR was a gift from Brian Brown (Addgene plasmid # 158334 ; http://n2t.net/addgene:158334 ; RRID:Addgene_158334)
