[The description below was written by a language model from this plasmid's Addgene catalogue record and pLannotate feature annotations shown in this document.]
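Description:
pLKO_S.C.HA_NGFR is a lentiviral CRISPR vector on the pLKO backbone that combines an sgRNA expression cassette with a protein barcode ("Pro-Code") reporter. In bacteria it is maintained through a high-copy ColE1/pUC-type origin and selected with ampicillin via the β-lactamase gene. The backbone also carries an f1 origin, an SV40 origin and poly(A) signal, and residual lac and T7/T3 promoter elements. The viral portion has a third-generation layout: an RSV promoter drives a truncated HIV-1 5' LTR, followed by the Ψ packaging signal with a partial gag sequence, the RRE for Rev-dependent export, and a cPPT/CTS. A WPRE and a second truncated LTR sit downstream of the payload. The annotation tool labels this second LTR as a 5' LTR, but its position is that of the 3' LTR.

Two expression units sit between the LTRs. A human U6 promoter precedes a Streptococcus pyogenes Cas9 guide RNA scaffold, which provides the site for cloning an sgRNA; no spacer is annotated between promoter and scaffold. Cas9 itself is not encoded and must be supplied separately. Downstream, the EF-1α promoter drives human NGFR truncated to remove its signalling domain (dNGFR), an inert cell-surface scaffold. Its N terminus carries the epitope combination recorded as S.C.HA; the tags are not annotated separately in the feature table.

Because each Pro-Code vector in the series displays a distinct epitope combination, antibody staining and cytometry can identify which vector, and therefore which guide, a cell received. This supports vector and cell tracking and pooled CRISPR screens with phenotypic readouts at single-cell resolution.
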