Features (pLannotate 1.2.2; 29 found; start..end, strand, type, name):
    882..907     +  misc_feature   MCS (fragment): multiple cloning site
    920..1891    +  CDS            NGFR (fragment): TNR16_HUMAN - Also known as TNFRSF16. Experimental evidence at protein level: Swiss-Prot protein existence level 1. Low affinity receptor which can bind to NGF, BDNF, NTF3, and NTF4. Forms a heterodimeric receptor with SORCS2 that binds the precursor forms of NGF, BDNF and NTF3 with high affinity, and has much lower affinity for mature NGF and BDNF (PubMed:24908487). Plays an important role in differentiation and survival of specific neuronal populations during development (By similarity). Can mediate cell survival as well as cell death of neural cells. Plays a role in the inactivation of RHOA
   1922..2510    +  misc_feature   WPRE: woodchuck hepatitis virus posttranscriptional regulatory element
   2515..2652    +  CDS            nef (fragment): NEF_HV1LA - Experimental evidence at protein level: Swiss-Prot protein existence level 1. Extracellular Nef protein targets CD4(+) T-lymphocytes for apoptosis by interacting with CXCR4 surface receptors. From Human immunodeficiency virus type 1 group M subtype B (isolate Lai) (HIV-1).
   2638..2818    +  LTR            5' LTR (truncated): truncated 5' long terminal repeat (LTR) from HIV-1
   2890..3011    +  polyA_signal   SV40 poly(A) signal: SV40 polyadenylation signal
   3051..3186    +  rep_origin     SV40 ori: SV40 origin of replication
   3207..3225    -  promoter       T7 promoter: promoter for bacteriophage T7 RNA polymerase
   3233..3388    +  CDS            lacZα (fragment): LacZα fragment of β-galactosidase; lacZ fragment
   3393..3821    +  rep_origin     f1 ori (sequence partly withheld): f1 bacteriophage origin of replication; arrow indicates direction of (+) strand synthesis
   3874..3978    +  promoter       AmpR promoter: bla
   3979..4839    +  CDS            AmpR: β-lactamase; bla; confers resistance to ampicillin, carbenicillin, and related antibiotics
   5010..5598    +  rep_origin     ori: high-copy-number ColE1/pMB1/pBR322/pUC origin of replication
   5781..5873    +  CDS            lacI (fragment): lac repressor; lacI; The lac repressor binds to the lac operator to inhibit transcription in E. coli. This inhibition can be relieved by adding lactose or isopropyl-β-D-thiogalactopyranoside (IPTG).
   5886..5907    +  protein_bind   CAP binding site: CAP binding activates transcription in the presence of cAMP. E. coli catabolite activator protein
   5922..5952    +  promoter       lac promoter: promoter for the E. coli lac operon
   5960..5976    +  protein_bind   lac operator: The lac repressor binds to the lac operator to inhibit transcription in E. coli. This inhibition can be relieved by adding lactose or isopropyl-β-D-thiogalactopyranoside (IPTG). lac repressor encoded by lacI
   6021..6039    +  promoter       T3 promoter: promoter for bacteriophage T3 RNA polymerase
   6067..6293    +  promoter       RSV promoter: Rous sarcoma virus enhancer/promoter
   6294..6474    +  LTR            5' LTR (truncated): truncated 5' long terminal repeat (LTR) from HIV-1
   6521..6646    +  misc_feature   HIV-1 Ψ: packaging signal of human immunodeficiency virus type 1
   6630..6993    +  CDS            HIV-1 gag (fragment): gag protein from human immunodeficiency virus 1; gag
   7139..7372    +  misc_feature   RRE: The Rev response element (RRE) of HIV-1 allows for Rev-dependent mRNA export from the nucleus to the cytoplasm.
   7749..7849    +  CDS            Rev (fragment): human immunodeficiency virus 1 (HIV-1) Rev protein; rev; enhances nuclear export of unspliced and incompletely spliced viral mRNAs
   7899..8139    +  promoter       U6 promoter: RNA polymerase III promoter for human U6 snRNA
   8166..8241    +  misc_RNA       gRNA scaffold: guide RNA scaffold for the Streptococcus pyogenes CRISPR/Cas9 system
   8289..8406    +  misc_feature   cPPT/CTS: central polypurine tract and central termination sequence of HIV-1
   8473..8539    +  CDS            small t antigen (fragment): SV40 (simian virus 40) small t antigen
   8546..865     +  promoter       EF-1α promoter (across the origin): strong constitutive promoter for human elongation factor EF-1α
>Addgene plasmid #158334 | pLKO_S.C.HA_NGFR | addgene full sequence | sequence record 330488 | Addgene NGS Result
GCAGTACGTGATTCTTGATCCCGAGCTTCGGGTTGGAAGTGGGTGGGAGAGTTCGAGGCCTTGCGCTTAA
GGAGCCCCTTCGCCTCGTGCTTGAGTTGAGGCCTGGCCTGGGCGCTGGGGCCGCCGCGTGCGAATCTGGT
GGCACCTTCGCGCCTGTCTCGCTGCTTTCGATAAGTCTCTAGCCATTTAAAATTTTTGATGACCTGCTGC
GACGCTTTTTTTCTGGCAAGATAGTCTTGTAAATGCGGGCCAAGATCTGCACACTGGTATTTCGGTTTTT
GGGGCCGCGGGCGGCGACGGGGCCCGTGCGTCCCAGCGCACATGTTCGGCGAGGCGGGGCCTGCGAGCGC
GGCCACCGAGAATCGGACGGGGGTAGTCTCAAGCTGGCCGGCCTGCTCTGGTGCCTGGCCTCGCGCCGCC
GTGTATCGCCCCGCCCTGGGCGGCAAGGCTGGCCCGGTCGGCACCAGTTGCGTGAGCGGAAAGATGGCCG
CTTCCCGGCCCTGCTGCAGGGAGCTCAAAATGGAGGACGCGGCGCTCGGGAGAGCGGGCGGGTGAGTCAC
CCACACAAAGGAAAAGGGCCTTTCCGTCCTCAGCCGTCGCTTCATGTGACTCCACGGAGTACCGGGCGCC
GTCCAGGCACCTCGATTAGTTCTCGAGCTTTTGGAGTACGTCGTCTTTAGGTTGGGGGGAGGGGTTTTAT
GCGATGGAGTTTCCCCACACTGAGTGGGTGGAGACTGAAGTTAGGCCAGCTTGGCACTTGATGTAATTCT
CCTTGGAATTTGCCCTTTTTGAGTTTGGATCTTGGTTCATTCTCAAGCCTCAGACAGTGGTTCAAAGTTT
TTTTCTTCCATTTCAGGTGTCGTGAGGAATTCTGCAGTCGATCGACGGTACCGCGGGCCCGGGATCCACG
GTCGCCACCATGGGGGCAGGTGCCACCGGCCGCGCCATGGACGGGCCGCGCCTGCTGCTGTTGCTGCTTC
TGGGGGTGTCCCTTGGAGGTGCCAAGGAGGCATGCAAGGAGACCGCCGCCGCCAAGTTCGAGAGGCAGCA
CATGGACAGCGGAGGAGGCGGGGGAGGGGAGGACCAGGTGGACCCCAGGCTGATCGACGGCAAGGGAGGA
GGCGGGGGAGGGTACCCATACGATGTGCCAGATTACGCTCCCACAGGCCTGTACACACACAGCGGTGAGT
GCTGCAAAGCCTGCAACCTGGGCGAGGGTGTGGCCCAGCCTTGTGGAGCCAACCAGACCGTGTGTGAGCC
CTGCCTGGACAGCGTGACGTTCTCCGACGTGGTGAGCGCGACCGAGCCGTGCAAGCCGTGCACCGAGTGC
GTGGGGCTCCAGAGCATGTCGGCGCCGTGCGTGGAGGCCGACGACGCCGTGTGCCGCTGCGCCTACGGCT
ACTACCAGGATGAGACGACTGGGCGCTGCGAGGCGTGCCGCGTGTGCGAGGCGGGCTCGGGCCTCGTGTT
CTCCTGCCAGGACAAGCAGAACACCGTGTGCGAGGAGTGCCCCGACGGCACGTATTCCGACGAGGCCAAC
CACGTGGACCCGTGCCTGCCCTGCACCGTGTGCGAGGACACCGAGCGCCAGCTCCGCGAGTGCACACGCT
GGGCCGACGCCGAGTGCGAGGAGATCCCTGGCCGTTGGATTACACGGTCCACACCCCCAGAGGGCTCGGA
CAGCACAGCCCCCAGCACCCAGGAGCCTGAGGCACCTCCAGAACAAGACCTCATAGCCAGCACGGTGGCA
GGTGTGGTGACCACAGTGATGGGCAGCTCCCAGCCCGTGGTGACCCGAGGCACCACCGACAACCTCATCC
CTGTCTATTGCTCCATCCTGGCTGCTGTGGTTGTGGGCCTTGTGGCCTACATAGCCTTCAAGAGGTGGAA
CAGGGGTATCCTCTAGAGCGGCCGCGTCGACAATCAACCTCTGGATTACAAAATTTGTGAAAGATTGACT
GGTATTCTTAACTATGTTGCTCCTTTTACGCTATGTGGATACGCTGCTTTAATGCCTTTGTATCATGCTA
TTGCTTCCCGTATGGCTTTCATTTTCTCCTCCTTGTATAAATCCTGGTTGCTGTCTCTTTATGAGGAGTT
GTGGCCCGTTGTCAGGCAACGTGGCGTGGTGTGCACTGTGTTTGCTGACGCAACCCCCACTGGTTGGGGC
ATTGCCACCACCTGTCAGCTCCTTTCCGGGACTTTCGCTTTCCCCCTCCCTATTGCCACGGCGGAACTCA
TCGCCGCCTGCCTTGCCCGCTGCTGGACAGGGGCTCGGCTGTTGGGCACTGACAATTCCGTGGTGTTGTC
GGGGAAGCTGACGTCCTTTCCATGGCTGCTCGCCTGTGTTGCCACCTGGATTCTGCGCGGGACGTCCTTC
TGCTACGTCCCTTCGGCCCTCAATCCAGCGGACCTTCCTTCCCGCGGCCTGCTGCCGGCTCTGCGGCCTC
TTCCGCATCTTCGCCTTCGCCCTCAGACGAGTCGGATCTCCCTTTGGGCCGCCTCCCCGCCTGGGTACCT
TTAAGACCAATGACTTACAAGGCAGCTGTAGATCTTAGCCACTTTTTAAAAGAAAAGGGGGGACTGGAAG
GGCTAATTCACTCCCAACGAAGATAAGATCTGCTTTTTGCTTGTACTGGGTCTCTCTGGTTAGACCAGAT
CTGAGCCTGGGAGCTCTCTGGCTAACTAGGGAACCCACTGCTTAAGCCTCAATAAAGCTTGCCTTGAGTG
CTTCAAGTAGTGTGTGCCCGTCTGTTGTGTGACTCTGGTAACTAGAGATCCCTCAGACCCTTTTAGTCAG
TGTGGAAAATCTCTAGCAGTAGTAGTTCATGTCATCTTATTATTCAGTATTTATAACTTGCAAAGAAATG
AATATCAGAGAGTGAGAGGAACTTGTTTATTGCAGCTTATAATGGTTACAAATAAAGCAATAGCATCACA
AATTTCACAAATAAAGCATTTTTTTCACTGCATTCTAGTTGTGGTTTGTCCAAACTCATCAATGTATCTT
ATCATGTCTGGCTCTAGCTATCCCGCCCCTAACTCCGCCCATCCCGCCCCTAACTCCGCCCAGTTCCGCC
CATTCTCCGCCCCATGGCTGACTAATTTTTTTTATTTATGCAGAGGCCGAGGCCGCCTCGGCCTCTGAGC
TATTCCAGAAGTAGTGAGGAGGCTTTTTTGGAGGCCTAGGGACGTACCCAATTCGCCCTATAGTGAGTCG
TATTACGCGCGCTCACTGGCCGTCGTTTTACAACGTCGTGACTGGGAAAACCCTGGCGTTACCCAACTTA
ATCGCCTTGCAGCACATCCCCCTTTCGCCAGCTGGCGTAATAGCGAAGAGGCCCGCACCGATCGCCCTTC
CCAACAGTTGCGCAGCCTGAATGGCGAATGGG
[124 nt withheld, positions 3393-3516]
C
[91 nt withheld, positions 3518-3608]
A
[49 nt withheld, positions 3610-3658]
CCTTTGACGTTGGAGTCCACGTTCTTT
[37 nt withheld, positions 3686-3722]
ACCCTATCTCGGTCTATTCTTTTGATTTATAAGGGATTTTGCCGATTTCGGCCTATTGGTTAAAAAATGA
GCTGATTTAACAAAAATTTAACGCGAATTTTAACAAAATATTAACGCTTACAATTTAGGTGGCACTTTTC
GGGGAAATGTGCGCGGAACCCCTATTTGTTTATTTTTCTAAATACATTCAAATATGTATCCGCTCATGAG
ACAATAACCCTGATAAATGCTTCAATAATATTGAAAAAGGAAGAGTATGAGTATTCAACATTTCCGTGTC
GCCCTTATTCCCTTTTTTGCGGCATTTTGCCTTCCTGTTTTTGCTCACCCAGAAACGCTGGTGAAAGTAA
AAGATGCTGAAGATCAGTTGGGTGCACGAGTGGGTTACATCGAACTGGATCTCAACAGCGGTAAGATCCT
TGAGAGTTTTCGCCCCGAAGAACGTTTTCCAATGATGAGCACTTTTAAAGTTCTGCTATGTGGCGCGGTA
TTATCCCGTATTGACGCCGGGCAAGAGCAACTCGGTCGCCGCATACACTATTCTCAGAATGACTTGGTTG
AGTACTCACCAGTCACAGAAAAGCATCTTACGGATGGCATGACAGTAAGAGAATTATGCAGTGCTGCCAT
AACCATGAGTGATAACACTGCGGCCAACTTACTTCTGACAACGATCGGAGGACCGAAGGAGCTAACCGCT
TTTTTGCACAACATGGGGGATCATGTAACTCGCCTTGATCGTTGGGAACCGGAGCTGAATGAAGCCATAC
CAAACGACGAGCGTGACACCACGATGCCTGTAGCAATGGCAACAACGTTGCGCAAACTATTAACTGGCGA
ACTACTTACTCTAGCTTCCCGGCAACAATTAATAGACTGGATGGAGGCGGATAAAGTTGCAGGACCACTT
CTGCGCTCGGCCCTTCCGGCTGGCTGGTTTATTGCTGATAAATCTGGAGCCGGTGAGCGTGGGTCTCGCG
GTATCATTGCAGCACTGGGGCCAGATGGTAAGCCCTCCCGTATCGTAGTTATCTACACGACGGGGAGTCA
GGCAACTATGGATGAACGAAATAGACAGATCGCTGAGATAGGTGCCTCACTGATTAAGCATTGGTAACTG
TCAGACCAAGTTTACTCATATATACTTTAGATTGATTTAAAACTTCATTTTTAATTTAAAAGGATCTAGG
TGAAGATCCTTTTTGATAATCTCATGACCAAAATCCCTTAACGTGAGTTTTCGTTCCACTGAGCGTCAGA
CCCCGTAGAAAAGATCAAAGGATCTTCTTGAGATCCTTTTTTTCTGCGCGTAATCTGCTGCTTGCAAACA
AAAAAACCACCGCTACCAGCGGTGGTTTGTTTGCCGGATCAAGAGCTACCAACTCTTTTTCCGAAGGTAA
CTGGCTTCAGCAGAGCGCAGATACCAAATACTGTTCTTCTAGTGTAGCCGTAGTTAGGCCACCACTTCAA
GAACTCTGTAGCACCGCCTACATACCTCGCTCTGCTAATCCTGTTACCAGTGGCTGCTGCCAGTGGCGAT
AAGTCGTGTCTTACCGGGTTGGACTCAAGACGATAGTTACCGGATAAGGCGCAGCGGTCGGGCTGAACGG
GGGGTTCGTGCACACAGCCCAGCTTGGAGCGAACGACCTACACCGAACTGAGATACCTACAGCGTGAGCT
ATGAGAAAGCGCCACGCTTCCCGAAGGGAGAAAGGCGGACAGGTATCCGGTAAGCGGCAGGGTCGGAACA
GGAGAGCGCACGAGGGAGCTTCCAGGGGGAAACGCCTGGTATCTTTATAGTCCTGTCGGGTTTCGCCACC
TCTGACTTGAGCGTCGATTTTTGTGATGCTCGTCAGGGGGGCGGAGCCTATGGAAAAACGCCAGCAACGC
GGCCTTTTTACGGTTCCTGGCCTTTTGCTGGCCTTTTGCTCACATGTTCTTTCCTGCGTTATCCCCTGAT
TCTGTGGATAACCGTATTACCGCCTTTGAGTGAGCTGATACCGCTCGCCGCAGCCGAACGACCGAGCGCA
GCGAGTCAGTGAGCGAGGAAGCGGAAGAGCGCCCAATACGCAAACCGCCTCTCCCCGCGCGTTGGCCGAT
TCATTAATGCAGCTGGCACGACAGGTTTCCCGACTGGAAAGCGGGCAGTGAGCGCAACGCAATTAATGTG
AGTTAGCTCACTCATTAGGCACCCCAGGCTTTACACTTTATGCTTCCGGCTCGTATGTTGTGTGGAATTG
TGAGCGGATAACAATTTCACACAGGAAACAGCTATGACCATGATTACGCCAAGCGCGCAATTAACCCTCA
CTAAAGGGAACAAAAGCTGGAGCTGCAAGCTTAATGTAGTCTTATGCAATACTCTTGTAGTCTTGCAACA
TGGTAACGATGAGTTAGCAACATGCCTTACAAGGAGAGAAAAAGCACCGTGCATGGCGATTGGTGGAAGT
AAGGTGGTACGATCGTGCCTTATTAGGAAGGCAACAGACGGGTCTGACATGGATTGGACGAACCACTGAA
TTGCCGCATTGCAGAGATATTGTATTTAAGTGCCTAGCTCGATACATAAACGGGTCTCTCTGGTTAGACC
AGATCTGAGCCTGGGAGCTCTCTGGCTAACTAGGGAACCCACTGCTTAAGCCTCAATAAAGCTTGCCTTG
AGTGCTTCAAGTAGTGTGTGCCCGTCTGTTGTGTGACTCTGGTAACTAGAGATCCCTCAGACCCTTTTAG
TCAGTGTGGAAAATCTCTAGCAGTGGCGCCCGAACAGGGACTTGAAAGCGAAAGGGAAACCAGAGGAGCT
CTCTCGACGCAGGACTCGGCTTGCTGAAGCGCGCACGGCAAGAGGCGAGGGGCGGCGACTGGTGAGTACG
CCAAAAATTTTGACTAGCGGAGGCTAGAAGGAGAGAGATGGGTGCGAGAGCGTCAGTATTAAGCGGGGGA
GAATTAGATCGCGATGGGAAAAAATTCGGTTAAGGCCAGGGGGAAAGAAAAAATATAAATTAAAACATAT
AGTATGGGCAAGCAGGGAGCTAGAACGATTCGCAGTTAATCCTGGCCTGTTAGAAACATCAGAAGGCTGT
AGACAAATACTGGGACAGCTACAACCATCCCTTCAGACAGGATCAGAAGAACTTAGATCATTATATAATA
CAGTAGCAACCCTCTATTGTGTGCATCAAAGGATAGAGATAAAAGACACCAAGGAAGCTTTAGACAAGAT
AGAGGAAGAGCAAAACAAAAGTAAGACCACCGCACAGCAAGCGGCCGCTGATCTTCAGACCTGGAGGAGG
AGATATGAGGGACAATTGGAGAAGTGAATTATATAAATATAAAGTAGTAAAAATTGAACCATTAGGAGTA
GCACCCACCAAGGCAAAGAGAAGAGTGGTGCAGAGAGAAAAAAGAGCAGTGGGAATAGGAGCTTTGTTCC
TTGGGTTCTTGGGAGCAGCAGGAAGCACTATGGGCGCAGCGTCAATGACGCTGACGGTACAGGCCAGACA
ATTATTGTCTGGTATAGTGCAGCAGCAGAACAATTTGCTGAGGGCTATTGAGGCGCAACAGCATCTGTTG
CAACTCACAGTCTGGGGCATCAAGCAGCTCCAGGCAAGAATCCTGGCTGTGGAAAGATACCTAAAGGATC
AACAGCTCCTGGGGATTTGGGGTTGCTCTGGAAAACTCATTTGCACCACTGCTGTGCCTTGGAATGCTAG
TTGGAGTAATAAATCTCTGGAACAGATTTGGAATCACACGACCTGGATGGAGTGGGACAGAGAAATTAAC
AATTACACAAGCTTAATACACTCCTTAATTGAAGAATCGCAAAACCAGCAAGAAAAGAATGAACAAGAAT
TATTGGAATTAGATAAATGGGCAAGTTTGTGGAATTGGTTTAACATAACAAATTGGCTGTGGTATATAAA
ATTATTCATAATGATAGTAGGAGGCTTGGTAGGTTTAAGAATAGTTTTTGCTGTACTTTCTATAGTGAAT
AGAGTTAGGCAGGGATATTCACCATTATCGTTTCAGACCCACCTCCCAACCCCGAGGGGACCCGACAGGC
CCGAAGGAATAGAAGAAGAAGGTGGAGAGAGAGACAGAGACAGATCCATTCGATTAGTGAACGGATCTCG
ACGGTATCGATCACGAGACTAGTATCGAGCGGCCGCCCCCTTCACCGAGGGCCTATTTCCCATGATTCCT
TCATATTTGCATATACGATACAAGGCTGTTAGAGAGATAATTGGAATTAATTTGACTGTAAACACAAAGA
TATTAGTACAAAATACGTGACGTAGAAAGTAATAATTTCTTGGGTAGTTTGCAGTTTTAAAATTATGTTT
TAAAATGGACTATCATATGCTTACCGTAACTTGAAAGTATTTCGATTTCTTGGCTTTATATATCTTGTGG
AAAGGACGAAACACCGGGTCTTCGAGAAGACCTGTTTTAGAGCTAGAAATAGCAAGTTAAAATAAGGCTA
GTCCGTTATCAACTTGAAAAAGTGGCACCGAGTCGGTGCTTTTTTTAATTCTCGACCTCGAGACAAATGG
CAGTATTCATCCACAATTTTAAAAGAAAAGGGGGGATTGGGGGGTACAGTGCAGGGGAAAGAATAGTAGA
CATAATAGCAACAGACATACAAACTAAAGAATTACAAAAACAAATTACAAAAATTCAAAATTTTCGGGTT
TATTACAGGGACAGCAGAGATCCACTTTGGCCGCGGCTCGAGGCGATAAGCTTTGCAAAGATGGATAAAG
TTTTAAACAGAGAGGAATCTTTGCAGCTAATGGACCTTCTAGGTCTTGAAAGGAGTGGGAATTGGCTCCG
GTGCCCGTCAGTGGGCAGAGCGCACATCGCCCACAGTCCCCGAGAAGTTGGGGGGAGGGGTCGGCAATTG
AACCGGTGCCTAGAGAAGGTGGCGCGGGGTAAACTGGGAAAGTGATGTCGTGTACTGGCTCCGCCTTTTT
CCCGAGGGTGGGGGAGAACCGTATATAAGTGCAGTAGTCGCCGTGAACGTTCTTTTTCGCAACGGGTTTG
CCGCCAGAACACAGGTAAGTGCCGTGTGTGGTTCCCGCGGGCCTGGCCTCTTTACGGGTTATGGCCCTTG
CGTGCCTTGAATTACTTCCACCTGGCT
