>Addgene plasmid #158334 | pLKO_S.C.HA_NGFR | depositor partial sequence | sequence record 305537 | Tagged NGFR
ATGGGGGCAGGTGCCACCGGCCGCGCCATGGACGGGCCGCGCCTGCTGCTGTTGCTGCTTCTGGGGGTGT
CCCTTGGAGGTGCCAAGGAGGCATGCAAGGAGACCGCCGCCGCCAAGTTCGAGAGGCAGCACATGGACAG
CGGAGGAGGCGGGGGAGGGGAGGACCAGGTGGACCCCAGGCTGATCGACGGCAAGGGAGGAGGCGGGGGA
GGGTACCCATACGATGTGCCAGATTACGCTCCCACAGGCCTGTACACACACAGCGGTGAGTGCTGCAAAG
CCTGCAACCTGGGCGAGGGTGTGGCCCAGCCTTGTGGAGCCAACCAGACCGTGTGTGAGCCCTGCCTGGA
CAGCGTGACGTTCTCCGACGTGGTGAGCGCGACCGAGCCGTGCAAGCCGTGCACCGAGTGCGTGGGGCTC
CAGAGCATGTCGGCGCCGTGCGTGGAGGCCGACGACGCCGTGTGCCGCTGCGCCTACGGCTACTACCAGG
ATGAGACGACTGGGCGCTGCGAGGCGTGCCGCGTGTGCGAGGCGGGCTCGGGCCTCGTGTTCTCCTGCCA
GGACAAGCAGAACACCGTGTGCGAGGAGTGCCCCGACGGCACGTATTCCGACGAGGCCAACCACGTGGAC
CCGTGCCTGCCCTGCACCGTGTGCGAGGACACCGAGCGCCAGCTCCGCGAGTGCACACGCTGGGCCGACG
CCGAGTGCGAGGAGATCCCTGGCCGTTGGATTACACGGTCCACACCCCCAGAGGGCTCGGACAGCACAGC
CCCCAGCACCCAGGAGCCTGAGGCACCTCCAGAACAAGACCTCATAGCCAGCACGGTGGCAGGTGTGGTG
ACCACAGTGATGGGCAGCTCCCAGCCCGTGGTGACCCGAGGCACCACCGACAACCTCATCCCTGTCTATT
GCTCCATCCTGGCTGCTGTGGTTGTGGGCCTTGTGGCCTACATAGCCTTCAAGAGGTGGAACAGGGGTAT
CCTCTAG
